>Addgene plasmid #155212 | pET_4E2H.210 | addgene full sequence | sequence record 308009 | Addgene NGS Result
TCAAACATGAGAATTCTTGAAGACGAAAGGGCCTCGTGATACGCCTATTTTTATAGGTTAATGTCATGAT
AATAATGGTTTCTTAGACGTCAGGTGGCACTTTTCGGGGAAATGTGCGCGGAACCCCTATTTGTTTATTT
TTCTAAATACATTCAAATATGTATCCGCTCATGAGACAATAACCCTGATAAATGCTTCAATAATATTGAA
AAAGGAAGAGTATGAGTATTCAACATTTCCGTGTCGCCCTTATTCCCTTTTTTGCGGCATTTTGCCTTCC
TGTTTTTGCTCACCCAGAAACGCTGGTGAAAGTAAAAGATGCTGAAGATCAGTTGGGTGCACGAGTGGGT
TACATCGAACTGGATCTCAACAGCGGTAAGATCCTTGAGAGTTTTCGCCCCGAAGAACGTTTTCCAATGA
TGAGCACTTTTAAAGTTCTGCTATGTGGCGCGGTATTATCCCGTGTTGACGCCGGGCAAGAGCAACTCGG
TCGCCGCATACACTATTCTCAGAATGACTTGGTTGAGTACTCACCAGTCACAGAAAAGCATCTTACGGAT
GGCATGACAGTAAGAGAATTATGCAGTGCTGCCATAACCATGAGTGATAACACTGCGGCCAACTTACTTC
TGACAACGATCGGAGGACCGAAGGAGCTAACCGCTTTTTTGCACAACATGGGGGATCATGTAACTCGCCT
TGATCGTTGGGAACCGGAGCTGAATGAAGCCATACCAAACGACGAGCGTGACACCACGATGCCTGCAGCA
ATGGCAACAACGTTGCGCAAACTATTAACTGGCGAACTACTTACTCTAGCTTCCCGGCAACAATTAATAG
ACTGGATGGAGGCGGATAAAGTTGCAGGACCACTTCTGCGCTCGGCCCTTCCGGCTGGCTGGTTTATTGC
TGATAAATCTGGAGCCGGTGAGCGTGGGTCTCGCGGTATCATTGCAGCACTGGGGCCAGATGGTAAGCCC
TCCCGTATCGTAGTTATCTACACGACGGGGAGTCAGGCAACTATGGATGAACGAAATAGACAGATCGCTG
AGATAGGTGCCTCACTGATTAAGCATTGGTAACTGTCAGACCAAGTTTACTCATATATACTTTAGATTGA
TTTAAAACTTCATTTTTAATTTAAAAGGATCTAGGTGAAGATCCTTTTTGATAATCTCATGACCAAAATC
CCTTAACGTGAGTTTTCGTTCCACTGAGCGTCAGACCCCGTAGAAAAGATCAAAGGATCTTCTTGAGATC
CTTTTTTTCTGCGCGTAATCTGCTGCTTGCAAACAAAAAAACCACCGCTACCAGCGGTGGTTTGTTTGCC
GGATCAAGAGCTACCAACTCTTTTTCCGAAGGTAACTGGCTTCAGCAGAGCGCAGATACCAAATACTGTC
CTTCTAGTGTAGCCGTAGTTAGGCCACCACTTCAAGAACTCTGTAGCACCGCCTACATACCTCGCTCTGC
TAATCCTGTTACCAGTGGCTGCTGCCAGTGGCGATAAGTCGTGTCTTACCGGGTTGGACTCAAGACGATA
GTTACCGGATAAGGCGCAGCGGTCGGGCTGAACGGGGGGTTCGTGCACACAGCCCAGCTTGGAGCGAACG
ACCTACACCGAACTGAGATACCTACAGCGTGAGCTATGAGAAAGCGCCACGCTTCCCGAAGGGAGAAAGG
CGGACAGGTATCCGGTAAGCGGCAGGGTCGGAACAGGAGAGCGCACGAGGGAGCTTCCAGGGGGAAACGC
CTGGTATCTTTATAGTCCTGTCGGGTTTCGCCACCTCTGACTTGAGCGTCGATTTTTGTGATGCTCGTCA
GGGGGGCGGAGCCTATGGAAAAACGCCAGCAACGCGGCCTTTTTACGGTTCCTGGCCTTTTGCTGGCCTT
TTGCTCACATGTTCTTTCCTGCGTTATCCCCTGATTCTGTGGATAACCGTATTACCGCCTTTGAGTGAGC
TGATACCGCTCGCCGCAGCCGAACGACCGAGCGCAGCGAGTCAGTGAGCGAGGAAGCGGAAGAGCGCCTG
ATGCGGTATTTTCTCCTTACGCATCTGTGCGGTATTTCACACCGCAATGGTGCACTCTCAGTACAATCTG
CTCTGATGCCGCATAGTTAAGCCAGTATACACTCCGCTATCGCTACGTGACTGGGTCATGGCTGCGCCCC
GACACCCGCCAACACCCGCTGACGCGCCCTGACGGGCTTGTCTGCTCCCGGCATCCGCTTACAGACAAGC
TGTGACCGTCTCCGGGAGCTGCATGTGTCAGAGGTTTTCACCGTCATCACCGAAACGCGCGAGGCAGCTG
CGGTAAAGCTCATCAGCGTGGTCGTGAAGCGATTCACAGATGTCTGCCTGTTCATCCGCGTCCAGCTCGT
TGAGTTTCTCCAGAAGCGTTAATGTCTGGCTTCTGATAAAGCGGGCCATGTTAAGGGCGGTTTTTTCCTG
TTTGGTCACTGATGCCTCCGTGTAAGGGGGATTTCTGTTCATGGGGGTAATGATACCGATGAAACGAGAG
AGGATGCTCACGATACGGGTTACTGATGATGAACATGCCCGGTTACTGGAACGTTGTGAGGGTAAACAAC
TGGCGGTATGGATGCGGCGGGACCAGAGAAAAATCACTCAGGGTCAATGCCAGCGCTTCGTTAATACAGA
TGTAGGTGTTCCACAGGGTAGCCAGCAGCATCCTGCGATGCAGATCCGGAACATAATGGTGCAGGGCGCT
GACTTCCGCGTTTCCAGACTTTACGAAACACGGAAACCGAAGACCATTCATGTTGTTGCTCAGGTCGCAG
ACGTTTTGCAGCAGCAGTCGCTTCACGTTCGCTCGCGTATCGGTGATTCATTCTGCTAACCAGTAAGGCA
ACCCCGCCAGCCTAGCCGGGTCCTCAACGACAGGAGCACGATCATGCGCACCCGTGGCCAGGACCCAACG
CTGCCCGAGATGCGCCGCGTGCGGCTGCTGGAGATGGCGGACGCGATGGATATGTTCTGCCAAGGGTTGG
TTTGCGCATTCACAGTTCTCCGCAAGAATTGATTGGCTCCAATTCTTGGAGTGGTGAATCCGTTAGCGAG
GTGCCGCCGGCTTCCATTCAGGTCGAGGTGGCCCGGCTCCATGCACCGCGACGCAACGCGGGGAGGCAGA
CAAGGTATAGGGCGGCGCCTACAATCCATGCCAACCCGTTCCATGTGCTCGCCGAGGCGGCATAAATCGC
CGTGACGATCAGCGGTCCAATGATCGAAGTTAGGCTGGTAAGAGCCGCGAGCGATCCTTGAAGCTGTCCC
TGATGGTCGTCATCTACCTGCCTGGACAGCATGGCCTGCAACGCGGGCATCCCGATGCCGCCGGAAGCGA
GAAGAATCATAATGGGGAAGGCCATCCAGCCTCGCGTCGCGAACGCCAGCAAGACGTAGCCCAGCGCGTC
GGCCGCCATGCCGGCGATAATGGCCTGCTTCTCGCCGAAACGTTTGGTGGCGGGACCAGTGACGAAGGCT
TGAGCGAGGGCGTGCAAGATTCCGAATACCGCAAGCGACAGGCCGATCATCGTCGCGCTCCAGCGAAAGC
GGTCCTCGCCGAAAATGACCCAGAGCGCTGCCGGCACCTGTCCTACGAGTTGCATGATAAAGAAGACAGT
CATAAGTGCGGCGACGATAGTCATGCCCCGCGCCCACCGGAAGGAGCTGACTGGGTTGAAGGCTCTCAAG
GGCATCGGTCGAGATCCCGGTGCCTAATGAGTGAGCTAACTTACATTAATTGCGTTGCGCTCACTGCCCG
CTTTCCAGTCGGGAAACCTGTCGTGCCAGCTGCATTAATGAATCGGCCAACGCGCGGGGAGAGGCGGTTT
GCGTATTGGGCGCCAGGGTGGTTTTTCTTTTCACCAGTGAGACGGGCAACAGCTGATTGCCCTTCACCGC
CTGGCCCTGAGAGAGTTGCAGCAAGCGGTCCACGCTGGTTTGCCCCAGCAGGCGAAAATCCTGTTTGATG
GTGGTTAACGGCGGGATATAACATGAGCTGTCTTCGGTATCGTCGTATCCCACTACCGAGATATCCGCAC
CAACGCGCAGCCCGGACTCGGTAATGGCGCGCATTGCGCCCAGCGCCATCTGATCGTTGGCAACCAGCAT
CGCAGTGGGAACGATGCCCTCATTCAGCATTTGCATGGTTTGTTGAAAACCGGACATGGCACTCCAGTCG
CCTTCCCGTTCCGCTATCGGCTGAATTTGATTGCGAGTGAGATATTTATGCCAGCCAGCCAGACGCAGAC
GCGCCGAGACAGAACTTAATGGGCCCGCTAACAGCGCGATTTGCTGGTGACCCAATGCGACCAGATGCTC
CACGCCCAGTCGCGTACCGTCTTCATGGGAGAAAATAATACTGTTGATGGGTGTCTGGTCAGAGACATCA
AGAAATAACGCCGGAACATTAGTGCAGGCAGCTTCCACAGCAATGGCATCCTGGTCATCCAGCGGATAGT
TAATGATCAGCCCACTGACGCGTTGCGCGAGAAGATTGTGCACCGCCGCTTTACAGGCTTCGACGCCGCT
TCGTTCTACCATCGACACCACCACGCTGGCACCCAGTTGATCGGCGCGAGATTTAATCGCCGCGACAATT
TGCGACGGCGCGTGCAGGGCCAGACTGGAGGTGGCAACGCCAATCAGCAACGACTGTTTGCCCGCCAGTT
GTTGTGCCACGCGGTTGGGAATGTAATTCAGCTCCGCCATCGCCGCTTCCACTTTTTCCCGCGTTTTCGC
AGAAACGTGGCTGGCCTGGTTCACCACGCGGGAAACGGTCTGATAAGAGACACCGGCATACTCTGCGACA
TCGTATAACGTTACTGGTTTCACATTCACCACCCTGAATTGACTCTCTTCCGGGCGCTATCATGCCATAC
CGCGAAAGGTTTTGCGCCATTCGATGGTGTCCGGGATCTCGACGCTCTCCCTTATGCGACTCCTGCATTA
GGAAGCAGCCCAGTAGTAGGTTGAGGCCGTTGAGCACCGCCGCCGCAAGGAATGGTGCATGCAAGGAGAT
GGCGCCCAACAGTCCCCCGGCCACGGGGCCTGCCACCATACCCACGCCGAAACAAGCGCTCATGAGCCCG
AAGTGGCGAGCCCGATCTTCCCCATCGGTGATGTCGGCGATATAGGCGCCAGCAACCGCACCTGTGGCGC
CGGTGATGCCGGCCACGATGCGTCCGGCGTAGAGGATCGAGATCTCGATCCCGCGAAATTAATACGACTC
ACTATAGGGGAATTGTGAGCGGATAACAATTCCCCTCTAGAAATAATTTTGTTTAACTTTAAGAAGGAGA
TATACATATGGCTAGCCACCATCACCACCATCATGGTTCCCCGAACACCATCTCTTGCACCGCGCCGACC
CGTGACGAACTGGCGCAGTGCGTTCAGGAACACTGGAAAGAATGGGCGAAAAAACTGGACGGTTCTAAAG
TTACCTTCTCTGCGAACGTTCCGAAACTGTCTCGTGGTATCATCAAAACCTCTGACGGTAACATCGAAGA
AGTTCTGCAGGCGCTGGCGAAAGCGCTGAAAGAAGGTGTTTCTGTTGAAGGTGGTACCGTTACCATCTCT
CTGAAATAATAGGCTGAGCAATAACTAGCATAACCCCTTGGGGCCTCTAAACGGGTCTTGAGGGGTTTTT
TGCTGAAAGGAGGAACTATATCCGGATATCCCGCAAGAGGCCCGGCAGTACCGGCATAACCAAGCCTATG
CCTACAGCATCCAGGGTGACGGTGCCGAGGATGACGATGAGCGCATTGTTAGATTTCATACACGGTGCCT
GACTGCGTTAGCAATTTAACTGTGATAAACTACCGCATTAAAGCTTATCGATGATAAGCTG
Features (pLannotate 1.2.2; 17 found; start..end, strand, type, name):
    117..221     +  promoter       AmpR promoter: bla
    222..1082    +  CDS            AmpR: β-lactamase; bla; confers resistance to ampicillin, carbenicillin, and related antibiotics
   1253..1841    +  rep_origin     ori: high-copy-number ColE1/pMB1/pBR322/pUC origin of replication
   2027..2166    -  misc_feature   bom: basis of mobility region from pBR322
   2268..2459    -  CDS            rop: Rop protein, which maintains plasmids at low copy number; rop
   2476..2856    +  CDS            YPB1_ECOLX: Protein predicted: Swiss-Prot protein existence level 4. From Escherichia coli.
   3098..3722    -  CDS            TcR (fragment): tetracycline efflux protein; tet; confers resistance to tetracycline
   3737..3758    -  protein_bind   CAP binding site: CAP binding activates transcription in the presence of cAMP. E. coli catabolite activator protein
   3771..4853    -  CDS            lacI: lac repressor; lacI; The lac repressor binds to the lac operator to inhibit transcription in E. coli. This inhibition can be relieved by adding lactose or isopropyl-β-D-thiogalactopyranoside (IPTG).
   4854..4931    -  promoter       lacI promoter: lacI
   4939..5218    -  CDS            TcR (fragment): tetracycline efflux protein; tet; confers resistance to tetracycline
   5240..5258    +  promoter       T7 promoter: promoter for bacteriophage T7 RNA polymerase
   5259..5283    +  protein_bind   lac operator: The lac repressor binds to the lac operator to inhibit transcription in E. coli. This inhibition can be relieved by adding lactose or isopropyl-β-D-thiogalactopyranoside (IPTG). lac repressor encoded by lacI
   5298..5320    +  RBS            RBS: efficient ribosome binding site from bacteriophage T7 gene 10 (Olins and Rangwala, 1989)
   5625..5672    +  terminator     T7 terminator: transcription terminator for bacteriophage T7 RNA polymerase
   5695..5799    -  CDS            TcR (fragment): tetracycline efflux protein; tet; confers resistance to tetracycline
   5847..4       -  promoter       tet promoter (across the origin): E. coli promoter for tetracycline efflux protein gene
