[The description below was written by a language model from this plasmid's Addgene catalogue record and pLannotate feature annotations shown in this document.]
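Description:
pET_4E2H.210 is a bacterial expression plasmid built on the pET11b backbone (about 5.9 kb) for producing the synthetic, de novo designed protein 4E2H.210 in E. coli. It is propagated through a ColE1/pMB1-type origin accompanied by the pBR322 bom region and the rop gene, which normally restrains copy number, although the catalogue lists copy number as unknown. Selection is by ampicillin, conferred by the β-lactamase gene under its own bla promoter. Several annotated fragments of the tetracycline efflux gene and its promoter are remnants of the pBR322 ancestry, interrupted by the expression cassette and the lacI region, and are not expected to provide tetracycline resistance.

The expression cassette follows the standard pET layout: a T7 promoter immediately followed by a lac operator, the efficient ribosome binding site from phage T7 gene 10, and a downstream T7 terminator. The plasmid also carries lacI with its own promoter, so the lac repressor holds the T7lac promoter off until lactose or IPTG is added. Transcription requires a host that supplies T7 RNA polymerase. The 291 bp insert is not itself annotated in the feature table, but the unannotated interval between the RBS and the T7 terminator is about the right size to hold it. According to the catalogue entry, the protein carries an N-terminal 6x His tag, which would allow purification by immobilised metal affinity chromatography. The construct serves to make recombinant 4E2H.210, one of the proteins from work on bottom-up computational design of functional proteins with complex structural features. The record does not state the specific function of the design.
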