Addgene plasmid #155212: pET_4E2H.210
Purpose: Expresses 4E2H.210 de novo protein in E.coli
Depositing lab: Bruno Correia. Depositing organization: Swiss Federal Institute of Technology (EPFL). Publication: Bottom-up de novo design of functional proteins with complex structural features. Yang C, Sesterhenn F, Bonet J, van Aalen EA, Scheller L, Abriata LA, Cramer JT, Wen X, Rosset S, Georgeon S, Jardetzky T, Krey T, Fussenegger M, Merkx M, Correia BE. Nat Chem Biol. 2021 Apr;17(4):492-500. doi: 10.1038/s41589-020-00699-x. Epub 2021 Jan 4. PubMed 33398169.
Backbone
  Vector backbone: pET11b
  Total vector size (bp): 5874
  Vector type: Bacterial Expression
Growth in bacteria
  Bacterial resistance: Ampicillin, 100 μg/mL
  Growth temperature: 37°C
  Growth strain: DH5alpha
  Copy number: Unknown
Gene/Insert
  Gene/Insert name: 4E2H.210
  Species: Synthetic
  Insert size (bp): 291
  Tag / fusion protein: 6x His Tag (N terminal on insert)
Terms and licenses: Academic/Nonprofit Terms; Industry Terms: Not Available to Industry
How to cite: pET_4E2H.210 was a gift from Bruno Correia (Addgene plasmid # 155212 ; http://n2t.net/addgene:155212 ; RRID:Addgene_155212)
